Addgene plasmid #53516: pUAST myc mouse Rab35 CA
Depositing lab: Matthew Scott. Depositing organization: Stanford University. Publication: Rab35 controls actin bundling by recruiting fascin as an effector protein. Zhang J, Fonovic M, Suyama K, Bogyo M, Scott MP. Science. 2009 Sep 4;325(5945):1250-4. doi: 10.1126/science.1174921. PubMed 19729655.
Backbone
  Vector backbone: pUAST
  Vector type: Insect Expression
Growth in bacteria
  Bacterial resistance: Ampicillin, 100 μg/mL
  Growth temperature: 37°C
  Growth strain: DH5alpha
  Copy number: Unknown
Gene/Insert
  Gene/Insert name: Rab35
  Species: M. musculus (mouse)
  Mutation: Q67L
  Entrez Gene: Rab35 (a.k.a. 9530019H02Rik, AU040256, H-ray, RAB1C, RAY)
  Promoter: GAL4
  Tag / fusion protein: myc (N terminal on backbone)
  Cloning method: Gateway Cloning
  Sequencing primers: 5′ pCasper-hs; 3′ SV40pA-R
Terms and licenses: Academic/Nonprofit Terms; Industry Terms: Not Available to Industry
How to cite: pUAST myc mouse Rab35 CA was a gift from Matthew Scott (Addgene plasmid # 53516 ; http://n2t.net/addgene:53516 ; RRID:Addgene_53516)
