[The description below was written by a language model from this plasmid's Addgene catalogue record.]
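Description:
pUAST myc mouse Rab35 CA is an insect expression plasmid built on the pUAST backbone, the classic Drosophila vector for GAL4/UAS-driven expression. It is propagated in E. coli under ampicillin selection; the copy number is not recorded, and no feature table is provided, so the origin of replication and other backbone elements are not itemised in the record. pUAST vectors generally place the insert downstream of GAL4-binding upstream activating sequences linked to a minimal promoter. Transcription therefore depends on a co-expressed GAL4 driver, which fits the record's listing of the promoter as "GAL4". The listed sequencing primers point to an hsp70-type promoter region upstream of the insert and an SV40 polyadenylation signal downstream.

The insert is mouse Rab35, a small GTPase of the Rab family, carrying the Q67L substitution. The "CA" in the name denotes constitutively active. In Rab GTPases, mutating this conserved glutamine typically impairs GTP hydrolysis and holds the protein in its GTP-bound, effector-engaging state. A myc epitope tag supplied by the backbone is fused to the N terminus, allowing detection or immunoprecipitation with anti-myc antibodies. The coding sequence was introduced by Gateway recombination cloning, which implies a Gateway-adapted version of pUAST.

The associated publication concerns Rab35 control of actin bundling through recruitment of fascin as an effector. The construct is thus suited to GAL4-dependent expression of activated, tagged Rab35 in Drosophila cells or tissues, to examine gain-of-function effects on the actin cytoskeleton and effector interactions.
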