>Addgene plasmid #53516 | pUAST myc mouse Rab35 CA | addgene partial sequence | sequence record 87562 | pCasper-hs 5'-GCAACTACTGAAATCTGCCAAG-3'
ATAGGGAATTGGGAATTCGTTAACAGATCTGCGGCCGCGCCGCATGGAGCAGAAACTCATCTCTGAAGAG
GATCTGAGATCTCGAGCTCAAGCTTCGAATTCTGCAGTCGACGGTACCGCGGGCCCGGGATCATCAACAA
GTTTGTACAAAAAAGCAGGCTTAATGGCACGCGGCTTCGATCATCTATTCAAGTTGCTAATAATCGGCGA
TAGCGGCGTGGGCAAGTCGTCGCTGCTCATCCGGTTCTCGGACGACACATTCTCAGGCAGTTACATCACC
ACCATCGGCGTGGACTTTAAGATCCGCACCGTGGACATCGAGGGCATGCGCGTAAAGCTGCAGATCTGGG
ACACGGCCGGGCTGGAGCGCTTCCGGACAATCACCAGCACCTACTACCGCGGCACCCACGGCGTCATTGT
CGTCTACGACGTCACGAACGGCGAATCCTTTGCGAACGTCCGCCGCTGGCTGGAGGAGATCCAGAATAAC
TGCGATGTGGTTAAAAAAGTATTAGTGGGCAACAAGAACGACGATCCGGACAGGAAGGTGGTCATTACCG
AAGACGCGCAACGGTTTGCGAAACAAATGGACATCGAGCTATTCGAGACATCTGCCAAAGACAACATAAA
CGTGGAGAACATGTTCTTGTCGATTACGCGACAGGTGCTCGATCACAAGCTGCGCACCTCCCCCAACGAG
CAGCAGAAGGACACGCTCCATCTGAAGCCCAATCCCAAGGGCAGCAAGGGTGGGAAGTGCTGCAGGTGAA
ACCCAGCTTTCTTGTACAAAGTGGTTGATGATCCTCTAGAGGATCTTTGTGAAGGAACCTTACTTCTGTG
GTGTGACATAATTGGACAAACTACCTACAGAAGATTTAAA
